Addgene plasmid #132604: prNFL-P441L-EGFP
Purpose: Expresses EGFP-tagged rat NFL containing the Charcot-Marie-Tooth disease type 2E P441L mutation
Depositing lab: Anthony Brown. Depositing organization: Ohio State University. Publication: Charcot-Marie-Tooth disease Type 2E/1F mutant neurofilament proteins assemble into neurofilaments. Stone EJ, Uchida A, Brown A. Cytoskeleton (Hoboken). 2019 Jul;76(7-8):423-439. doi: 10.1002/cm.21566. Epub 2019 Nov 6. PubMed 31574566.
Backbone
  Vector backbone: pEGFP-N3
  Backbone manufacturer: Clontech
  Backbone size w/o insert (bp): 4698
  Modifications to backbone: Obtained by site-directed mutagenesis of the prNFL-EGFP plasmid. There is a silent mutation at nucleotide 1590G>A.
  Vector type: Mammalian Expression
  Selectable markers: Neomycin (select with G418)
Growth in bacteria
  Bacterial resistance: Kanamycin, 50 μg/mL
  Growth temperature: 37°C
  Growth strain: DH5alpha
  Copy number: High Copy
Gene/Insert
  Gene/Insert name: Nefl (alt name: neurofilament protein L)
  Species: R. norvegicus (rat)
  Insert size (bp): 1656
  Mutation: 1322C>T, 1323A>G; Pro441Leu
  Entrez Gene: Nefl (a.k.a. NF-L, NF68, Nfl)
  Promoter: CMV
  Tag / fusion protein: EGFP (C terminal on insert)
  Cloning method: Restriction Enzyme; 5′ cloning site EcoRI (not destroyed); 3′ cloning site BamHI (not destroyed)
  Sequencing primers: 5′ CMV Forward; 3′ SV40pA-R
Terms and licenses: Academic/Nonprofit Terms; Industry Terms: Not Available to Industry
Depositor comments: Note that there is a serine inserted at position 251 in the rat NFL sequence which shifts all amino acids thereafter by one when compared with the human NFL sequence.
How to cite: prNFL-P441L-EGFP was a gift from Anthony Brown (Addgene plasmid # 132604 ; http://n2t.net/addgene:132604 ; RRID:Addgene_132604)
