[The description below was written by a language model from this plasmid's Addgene catalogue record and pLannotate feature annotations shown in this document.]
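Description:
prNFL-P441L-EGFP is a mammalian expression plasmid built on the Clontech pEGFP-N3 backbone. It encodes rat neurofilament light chain (Nefl, NF-L) carrying the Pro441Leu substitution associated with Charcot-Marie-Tooth disease type 2E, fused at its C terminus to EGFP. The roughly 1.66 kb Nefl insert sits between retained EcoRI and BamHI sites in the multiple cloning site. It is transcribed from the human cytomegalovirus immediate-early enhancer/promoter, and the SV40 polyadenylation signal lies downstream of EGFP. The plasmid was made by site-directed mutagenesis of the parental prNFL-EGFP construct. The two changes 1322C>T and 1323A>G create the P441L codon, and a silent 1590G>A change is also present. The depositor notes that the rat sequence has a serine inserted at position 251, which shifts all later residue numbers by one relative to human NFL.

The 6,354 nt sequenced plasmid carries a high-copy ColE1/pUC-type origin for propagation in E. coli and an f1 origin. A single Tn5 aminoglycoside phosphotransferase (NeoR/KanR) gene is placed behind tandem bacterial (bla) and SV40 early promoters and terminated by the HSV TK polyadenylation signal. It therefore confers kanamycin resistance in bacteria and G418 resistance in mammalian cells. The short fragments annotated as large T antigen, ble and bGH poly(A) appear to be residual backbone sequence rather than functional elements.

The construct is used to express fluorescent mutant NFL in transfected cells. This allows the mutant protein's localisation and its ability to assemble into neurofilaments to be followed by microscopy, in line with the associated study of CMT 2E/1F mutant neurofilament proteins.
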