Features (pLannotate 1.2.2; 15 found; start..end, strand, type, name):
     67..370     +  enhancer       CMV enhancer: human cytomegalovirus immediate early enhancer
    371..574     +  promoter       CMV promoter: human cytomegalovirus (CMV) immediate early promoter
    597..640     +  misc_feature   MCS (fragment): multiple cloning site
    665..2179    +  CDS            Nefl (fragment): NFL_RAT - Also known as Nf68, Nfl. Experimental evidence at protein level: Swiss-Prot protein existence level 1. Neurofilaments usually contain three intermediate filament proteins: NEFL, NEFM, and NEFH which are involved in the maintenance of neuronal caliber. May additionally cooperate with the neuronal intermediate filament proteins PRPH and INA to form neuronal filamentous networks (By similarity). From Rattus norvegicus (Rat).
   2306..3025    +  CDS            EGFP: the original enhanced GFP (Yang et al., 1996) mammalian codon-optimized
   3042..3125    +  CDS            large T antigen (fragment): large T antigen from SV40 (simian virus 40)
   3148..3269    +  polyA_signal   SV40 poly(A) signal: SV40 polyadenylation signal
   3303..3731    -  rep_origin     f1 ori (sequence partly withheld): f1 bacteriophage origin of replication; arrow indicates direction of (+) strand synthesis
   3758..3862    +  promoter       AmpR promoter: bla
   3864..4221    +  promoter       SV40 promoter: SV40 enhancer and early promoter
   4256..5050    +  CDS            NeoR/KanR: aminoglycoside phosphotransferase from Tn5; aph(3')-II (or nptII); confers resistance to neomycin, kanamycin, and G418 (Geneticin®)
   5071..5223    +  CDS            ble (fragment): BLE_KLEPN - Experimental evidence at protein level: Swiss-Prot protein existence level 1. Binding protein with a strong affinity to the bleomycin family of antibiotics. Binds to CL990; an antimitotic-antibiotic compound. From Klebsiella pneumoniae.
   5282..5329    +  polyA_signal   HSV TK poly(A) signal: herpes simplex virus thymidine kinase polyadenylation signal (Cole and Stacy, 1985)
   5420..5436    -  polyA_signal   bGH poly(A) signal (fragment): bovine growth hormone polyadenylation signal
   5658..6246    +  rep_origin     ori: high-copy-number ColE1/pMB1/pBR322/pUC origin of replication
>Addgene plasmid #132604 | prNFL-P441L-EGFP | addgene full sequence | sequence record 261517 | Addgene NGS Result
ATGCATTAGTTATTAATAGTAATCAATTACGGGGTCATTAGTTCATAGCCCATATATGGAGTTCCGCGTT
ACATAACTTACGGTAAATGGCCCGCCTGGCTGACCGCCCAACGACCCCCGCCCATTGACGTCAATAATGA
CGTATGTTCCCATAGTAACGCCAATAGGGACTTTCCATTGACGTCAATGGGTGGAGTATTTACGGTAAAC
TGCCCACTTGGCAGTACATCAAGTGTATCATATGCCAAGTACGCCCCCTATTGACGTCAATGACGGTAAA
TGGCCCGCCTGGCATTATGCCCAGTACATGACCTTATGGGACTTTCCTACTTGGCAGTACATCTACGTAT
TAGTCATCGCTATTACCATGGTGATGCGGTTTTGGCAGTACATCAATGGGCGTGGATAGCGGTTTGACTC
ACGGGGATTTCCAAGTCTCCACCCCATTGACGTCAATGGGAGTTTGTTTTGGCACCAAAATCAACGGGAC
TTTCCAAAATGTCGTAACAACTCCGCCCCATTGACGCAAATGGGCGGTAGGCGTGTACGGTGGGAGGTCT
ATATAAGCAGAGCTGGTTTAGTGAACCGTCAGATCCGCTAGCGCTACCGGACTCAGATCTCGAGCTCAAG
CTTCGAATTCCTGAGGGGCGCACCGACCGCCACCATGAGTTCGTTCAGCTACGAGCCGTACTTTTCGACC
TCCTACAAGCGGCGCTACGTGGAGACGCCCCGGGTGCACATCTCCAGCGTGCGCAGCGGCTACAGCACGG
CGCGCTCTGCGTACTCCAGCTACTCCGCGCCCGTCTCCTCCTCTCTGTCGGTGCGCCGCAGCTACTCATC
CAGCTCCGGCTCTTTGATGCCCAGCCTGGAGAACCTCGATCTGAGCCAGGTAGCCGCCATCAGCAACGAC
CTCAAGTCTATCCGCACACAGGAGAAGGCACAGCTGCAGGACCTCAACGATCGCTTCGCCAGCTTCATCG
AGCGCGTGCACGAGCTGGAGCAGCAGAACAAGGTCCTGGAAGCCGAGCTGTTGGTGCTGCGCCAGAAGCA
CTCAGAGCCTTCCCGCTTCCGCGCCCTGTATGAGCAGGAGATCCGTGATCTGCGACTGGCGGCCGAAGAC
GCCACTAACGAGAAGCAGGCGCTGCAGGGCGAGCGCGAGGGGCTGGAGGAGACTCTGCGCAACCTGCAGG
CTCGCTACGAGGAGGAGGTGCTGAGCCGCGAGGACGCCGAGGGCCGGCTGATGGAAGCCCGCAAAGGCGC
GGATGAGGCTGCGCTCGCCCGCGCCGAGCTGGAGAAGCGCATCGACAGCCTGATGGACGAGATAGCCTTC
CTGAAAAAGGTGCACGAGGAAGAGATCGCCGAGCTGCAGGCTCAGATCCAGTATGCTCAGATCTCCGTGG
AGATGGACGTGTCCTCCAAGCCCGACCTCTCCGCCGCTCTCAAGGACATCCGCGCTCAGTACGAGAAGCT
GGCCGCCAAGAATATGCAGAATGCCGAAGAGTGGTTCAAGAGCCGCTTCACGGTGCTAACCGAGAGCGCC
GCCAAGAACACCGACGCAGTGCGCGCTGCCAAGGACGAGGTGTCGGAAAGCCGCCGCCTACTTAAGGCTA
AGACCCTGGAGATCGAAGCCTGCCGGGGTATGAACGAAGCTCTAGAGAAGCAGCTGCAGGAGCTGGAGGA
CAAGCAGAATGCAGACATCAGCGCCATGCAGGACACAATCAACAAACTGGAGAATGAGCTGCGAAGCACG
AAGAGCGAGATGGCCAGGTACCTGAAGGAGTACCAGGACCTCCTCAATGTCAAGATGGCATTGGACATTG
AGATTGCAGCTTACAGGAAACTCTTGGAAGGCGAAGAAACCAGGCTCAGTTTCACCAGCGTGGGTAGCAT
AACCAGCGGCTACTCTCAGAGCTCGCAGGTCTTTGGCCGTTCTGCTTACAGTGGCTTGCAGAGCAGCTCC
TACTTGATGTCTGCTCGAGCATTCCTGGCCTACTATACCAGCCACGTCCAGGAAGAGCAGTCAGAGGTGG
AGGAGACCATTGAGGCTACGAAAGCTGAGGAGGCCAAGGATGAGCCCCCCTCTGAAGGAGAAGCAGAAGA
GGAGGAGAAGGAGAAAGAGGAGGGGGAGGAAGAGGAAGGTGCTGAGGAGGAAGAAGCTGCCAAGGATGAG
TCTGAAGATGCCAAAGAAGAAGAAGGTGGTGAGGGTGAAGAGGAAGACACCAAAGAGTCAGAAGAGGAAG
AGAAGAAAGAGGAAAGTGCTGGGGAGGAGCAAGCTGCTAAGAAGAAAGATGGATCCATCGCCACCATGGT
GAGCAAGGGCGAGGAGCTGTTCACCGGGGTGGTGCCCATCCTGGTCGAGCTGGACGGCGACGTAAACGGC
CACAAGTTCAGCGTGTCCGGCGAGGGCGAGGGCGATGCCACCTACGGCAAGCTGACCCTGAAGTTCATCT
GCACCACCGGCAAGCTGCCCGTGCCCTGGCCCACCCTCGTGACCACCCTGACCTACGGCGTGCAGTGCTT
CAGCCGCTACCCCGACCACATGAAGCAGCACGACTTCTTCAAGTCCGCCATGCCCGAAGGCTACGTCCAG
GAGCGCACCATCTTCTTCAAGGACGACGGCAACTACAAGACCCGCGCCGAGGTGAAGTTCGAGGGCGACA
CCCTGGTGAACCGCATCGAGCTGAAGGGCATCGACTTCAAGGAGGACGGCAACATCCTGGGGCACAAGCT
GGAGTACAACTACAACAGCCACAACGTCTATATCATGGCCGACAAGCAGAAGAACGGCATCAAGGTGAAC
TTCAAGATCCGCCACAACATCGAGGACGGCAGCGTGCAGCTCGCCGACCACTACCAGCAGAACACCCCCA
TCGGCGACGGCCCCGTGCTGCTGCCCGACAACCACTACCTGAGCACCCAGTCCGCCCTGAGCAAAGACCC
CAACGAGAAGCGCGATCACATGGTCCTGCTGGAGTTCGTGACCGCCGCCGGGATCACTCTCGGCATGGAC
GAGCTGTACAAGTAAAGCGGCCGCGACTCTAGATCATAATCAGCCATACCACATTTGTAGAGGTTTTACT
TGCTTTAAAAAACCTCCCACACCTCCCCCTGAACCTGAAACATAAAATGAATGCAATTGTTGTTGTTAAC
TTGTTTATTGCAGCTTATAATGGTTACAAATAAAGCAATAGCATCACAAATTTCACAAATAAAGCATTTT
TTTCACTGCATTCTAGTTGTGGTTTGTCCAAACTCATCAATGTATCTTAAGGCGTAAATTGTAAGCGTTA
ATATTTTGTTAAAATTCGCGTTAAATTTTTGTTAAATCAGCTCATTTTTTAACCAATAGGCCGAAATCGG
CAAAATCCCTTATAAATCAAAAGAATAGACCGAGATAGGGT
[37 nt withheld, positions 3402-3438]
AAAGAACGTGGACTCCAACGTCAAAGG
[49 nt withheld, positions 3466-3514]
T
[91 nt withheld, positions 3516-3606]
G
[124 nt withheld, positions 3608-3731]
CAGGTGGCACTTTTCGGGGAAATGTGCGCGGAACCCCTATTTGTTTATTTTTCTAAATACATTCAAATAT
GTATCCGCTCATGAGACAATAACCCTGATAAATGCTTCAATAATATTGAAAAAGGAAGAGTCCTGAGGCG
GAAAGAACCAGCTGTGGAATGTGTGTCAGTTAGGGTGTGGAAAGTCCCCAGGCTCCCCAGCAGGCAGAAG
TATGCAAAGCATGCATCTCAATTAGTCAGCAACCAGGTGTGGAAAGTCCCCAGGCTCCCCAGCAGGCAGA
AGTATGCAAAGCATGCATCTCAATTAGTCAGCAACCATAGTCCCGCCCCTAACTCCGCCCATCCCGCCCC
TAACTCCGCCCAGTTCCGCCCATTCTCCGCCCCATGGCTGACTAATTTTTTTTATTTATGCAGAGGCCGA
GGCCGCCTCGGCCTCTGAGCTATTCCAGAAGTAGTGAGGAGGCTTTTTTGGAGGCCTAGGCTTTTGCAAA
GATCGATCAAGAGACAGGATGAGGATCGTTTCGCATGATTGAACAAGATGGATTGCACGCAGGTTCTCCG
GCCGCTTGGGTGGAGAGGCTATTCGGCTATGACTGGGCACAACAGACAATCGGCTGCTCTGATGCCGCCG
TGTTCCGGCTGTCAGCGCAGGGGCGCCCGGTTCTTTTTGTCAAGACCGACCTGTCCGGTGCCCTGAATGA
ACTGCAAGACGAGGCAGCGCGGCTATCGTGGCTGGCCACGACGGGCGTTCCTTGCGCAGCTGTGCTCGAC
GTTGTCACTGAAGCGGGAAGGGACTGGCTGCTATTGGGCGAAGTGCCGGGGCAGGATCTCCTGTCATCTC
ACCTTGCTCCTGCCGAGAAAGTATCCATCATGGCTGATGCAATGCGGCGGCTGCATACGCTTGATCCGGC
TACCTGCCCATTCGACCACCAAGCGAAACATCGCATCGAGCGAGCACGTACTCGGATGGAAGCCGGTCTT
GTCGATCAGGATGATCTGGACGAAGAGCATCAGGGGCTCGCGCCAGCCGAACTGTTCGCCAGGCTCAAGG
CGAGCATGCCCGACGGCGAGGATCTCGTCGTGACCCATGGCGATGCCTGCTTGCCGAATATCATGGTGGA
AAATGGCCGCTTTTCTGGATTCATCGACTGTGGCCGGCTGGGTGTGGCGGACCGCTATCAGGACATAGCG
TTGGCTACCCGTGATATTGCTGAAGAGCTTGGCGGCGAATGGGCTGACCGCTTCCTCGTGCTTTACGGTA
TCGCCGCTCCCGATTCGCAGCGCATCGCCTTCTATCGCCTTCTTGACGAGTTCTTCTGAGCGGGACTCTG
GGGTTCGAAATGACCGACCAAGCGACGCCCAACCTGCCATCACGAGATTTCGATTCCACCGCCGCCTTCT
ATGAAAGGTTGGGCTTCGGAATCGTTTTCCGGGACGCCGGCTGGATGATCCTCCAGCGCGGGGATCTCAT
GCTGGAGTTCTTCGCCCACCCTAGGGGGAGGCTAACTGAAACACGGAAGGAGACAATACCGGAAGGAACC
CGCGCTATGACGGCAATAAAAAGACAGAATAAAACGCACGGTGTTGGGTCGTTTGTTCATAAACGCGGGG
TTCGGTCCCAGGGCTGGCACTCTGTCGATACCCCACCGAGACCCCATTGGGGCCAATACGCCCGCGTTTC
TTCCTTTTCCCCACCCCACCCCCCAAGTTCGGGTGAAGGCCCAGGGCTCGCAGCCAACGTCGGGGCGGCA
GGCCCTGCCATAGCCTCAGGTTACTCATATATACTTTAGATTGATTTAAAACTTCATTTTTAATTTAAAA
GGATCTAGGTGAAGATCCTTTTTGATAATCTCATGACCAAAATCCCTTAACGTGAGTTTTCGTTCCACTG
AGCGTCAGACCCCGTAGAAAAGATCAAAGGATCTTCTTGAGATCCTTTTTTTCTGCGCGTAATCTGCTGC
TTGCAAACAAAAAAACCACCGCTACCAGCGGTGGTTTGTTTGCCGGATCAAGAGCTACCAACTCTTTTTC
CGAAGGTAACTGGCTTCAGCAGAGCGCAGATACCAAATACTGTTCTTCTAGTGTAGCCGTAGTTAGGCCA
CCACTTCAAGAACTCTGTAGCACCGCCTACATACCTCGCTCTGCTAATCCTGTTACCAGTGGCTGCTGCC
AGTGGCGATAAGTCGTGTCTTACCGGGTTGGACTCAAGACGATAGTTACCGGATAAGGCGCAGCGGTCGG
GCTGAACGGGGGGTTCGTGCACACAGCCCAGCTTGGAGCGAACGACCTACACCGAACTGAGATACCTACA
GCGTGAGCTATGAGAAAGCGCCACGCTTCCCGAAGGGAGAAAGGCGGACAGGTATCCGGTAAGCGGCAGG
GTCGGAACAGGAGAGCGCACGAGGGAGCTTCCAGGGGGAAACGCCTGGTATCTTTATAGTCCTGTCGGGT
TTCGCCACCTCTGACTTGAGCGTCGATTTTTGTGATGCTCGTCAGGGGGGCGGAGCCTATGGAAAAACGC
CAGCAACGCGGCCTTTTTACGGTTCCTGGCCTTTTGCTGGCCTTTTGCTCACATGTTCTTTCCTGCGTTA
TCCCCTGATTCTGTGGATAACCGTATTACCGCC
